Addgene plasmid #142012: TFORF2292
Purpose: Lentiviral vector for overexpressing transcription factor ORFs with unique 24-bp barcodes. Barcodes facilitate identification of transcription factors in pooled screens.
Depositing lab: Feng Zhang. Depositing organization: Broad Institute. Publication: A transcription factor atlas of directed differentiation. Joung J, Ma S, Tay T, Geiger-Schuller KR, Kirchgatterer PC, Verdine VK, Guo B, Arias-Garcia MA, Allen WE, Singh A, Kuksenko O, Abudayyeh OO, Gootenberg JS, Fu Z, Macrae RK, Buenrostro JD, Regev A, Zhang F. Cell. 2023 Jan 5;186(1):209-229.e26. doi: 10.1016/j.cell.2022.11.026. PubMed 36608654.
Backbone
  Vector backbone: pLX_TRC317
  Backbone manufacturer: Broad Institute Genetic Perturbation Platform
  Backbone size w/o insert (bp): 8264
  Vector type: Mammalian Expression, Lentiviral
  Selectable markers: Puromycin
Growth in bacteria
  Bacterial resistance: Ampicillin, 100 μg/mL
  Growth temperature: 37°C
  Growth strain: NEB Stable
  Copy number: High Copy
Gene/Insert
  Gene/Insert name: HES7
  Species: H. sapiens (human)
  Insert size (bp): 794
  Entrez Gene: HES7 (a.k.a. SCDO4, bHLHb37, hHes7)
  Promoter: EF1a
  Cloning method: Unknown
  Sequencing primers: 5′ GGGTGGAGACTGAAGTTAGGCCAG; 3′ CACATAGCGTAAAAGGAGCAACATAG
Terms and licenses: Academic/Nonprofit Terms; Industry Terms: Not Available to Industry
Depositor comments: NM_001165967,ENST00000541682 . The transcription factor ORF portion of this plasmid was synthesized by Genewiz. Please test multiple small colonies in case of plasmid recombination. To make this collection available in a timely manner, a portion of this collection was not fully sequenced by Addgene. If an Addgene verified full plasmid sequence is not available, please contact us prior to placing an order to request the full sequence.
How to cite: TFORF2292 was a gift from Feng Zhang (Addgene plasmid # 142012 ; http://n2t.net/addgene:142012 ; RRID:Addgene_142012)
