[The description below was written by a language model from this plasmid's Addgene catalogue record and pLannotate feature annotations shown in this document.]
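Description:
TFORF2292 is a third-generation-style, self-inactivating lentiviral expression plasmid built on the pLX_TRC317 backbone and carrying the human transcription factor HES7, a bHLH transcriptional repressor implicated in the somite segmentation clock. It belongs to a barcoded transcription factor ORF collection in which each ORF is paired with a unique 24-bp barcode, so that the factor delivered to a cell can be identified in pooled overexpression screens. The barcode is not annotated in the feature table. In bacteria the plasmid is maintained by a high-copy ColE1/pUC-type origin with ampicillin resistance (AmpR under its own promoter). An f1 origin and remnants of a lac/T7/T3 cloning region are also present. The depositor notes that recombination can occur, a common issue with repeat-containing lentiviral plasmids.

The viral transcript is driven by an RSV promoter fused to a truncated HIV-1 5' LTR, followed by the Ψ packaging signal, a gag fragment and the RRE for Rev-dependent nuclear export. It ends in a ΔU3 3' LTR that inactivates the LTR promoter after integration, with an SV40 poly(A) signal downstream. Within the provirus, an SV40 early promoter/origin segment precedes a puromycin N-acetyltransferase gene for selecting transduced mammalian cells. A cPPT/CTS element, which aids nuclear import of the viral genome, comes next, followed by the strong constitutive EF-1α promoter driving the HES7 ORF. A WPRE downstream of the ORF enhances transcript stability and expression. The short U6 promoter fragment between the ORF and the WPRE is only a partial match, and the record does not state its role. Typical use is packaging into lentivirus for stable HES7 overexpression, for example in directed differentiation screens.
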