Features (pLannotate 1.2.2; 31 found; start..end, strand, type, name):
      5..231     +  promoter       RSV promoter: Rous sarcoma virus enhancer/promoter
    232..412     +  LTR            5' LTR (truncated): truncated 5' long terminal repeat (LTR) from HIV-1
    459..584     +  misc_feature   HIV-1 Ψ: packaging signal of human immunodeficiency virus type 1
    568..931     +  CDS            HIV-1 gag (fragment): gag protein from human immunodeficiency virus 1; gag
   1077..1310    +  misc_feature   RRE: The Rev response element (RRE) of HIV-1 allows for Rev-dependent mRNA export from the nucleus to the cytoplasm.
   1687..1713    +  CDS            Rev (fragment): human immunodeficiency virus 1 (HIV-1) Rev protein; rev; enhances nuclear export of unspliced and incompletely spliced viral mRNAs
   1720..1743    +  promoter       SV40 promoter (fragment): SV40 early promoter
   1744..1815    +  promoter       SV40 promoter (fragment): SV40 enhancer and early promoter
   1839..1974    +  rep_origin     SV40 ori: SV40 origin of replication
   2020..2616    +  CDS            PuroR (fragment): puromycin N-acetyltransferase; pac from Streptomyces; confers resistance to puromycin
   2665..2782    +  misc_feature   cPPT/CTS: central polypurine tract and central termination sequence of HIV-1
   2847..2913    +  CDS            small t antigen (fragment): SV40 (simian virus 40) small t antigen
   2920..4098    +  promoter       EF-1α promoter: strong constitutive promoter for human elongation factor EF-1α
   4115..4804    +  CDS            HES7: HES7_HUMAN - Also known as BHLHB37. Experimental evidence at protein level: Swiss-Prot protein existence level 1. Transcriptional repressor. Represses transcription from both N box- and E box-containing promoters. May with HES1, cooperatively regulate somite formation in the presomitic mesoderm (PSM). May function as a segmentation clock, which is essential for coordinated somite segmentation (By similarity). From Homo sapiens (Human).
   4820..4873    +  promoter       U6 promoter (fragment): RNA polymerase III promoter for human U6 snRNA
   4915..5503    +  misc_feature   WPRE: woodchuck hepatitis virus posttranscriptional regulatory element
   5554..5573    +  misc_feature   cPPT/CTS (fragment): central polypurine tract and central termination sequence of HIV-1
   5575..5808    +  LTR            3' LTR (ΔU3): self-inactivating 3' long terminal repeat (LTR) from HIV-1
   5886..6007    +  polyA_signal   SV40 poly(A) signal: SV40 polyadenylation signal
   6047..6182    +  rep_origin     SV40 ori: SV40 origin of replication
   6203..6221    -  promoter       T7 promoter: promoter for bacteriophage T7 RNA polymerase
   6229..6384    +  CDS            lacZα (fragment): LacZα fragment of β-galactosidase; lacZ fragment
   6389..6817    +  rep_origin     f1 ori (sequence partly withheld): f1 bacteriophage origin of replication; arrow indicates direction of (+) strand synthesis
   6870..6974    +  promoter       AmpR promoter: bla
   6975..7835    +  CDS            AmpR: β-lactamase; bla; confers resistance to ampicillin, carbenicillin, and related antibiotics
   8006..8594    +  rep_origin     ori: high-copy-number ColE1/pMB1/pBR322/pUC origin of replication
   8777..8869    +  CDS            lacI (fragment): lac repressor; lacI; The lac repressor binds to the lac operator to inhibit transcription in E. coli. This inhibition can be relieved by adding lactose or isopropyl-β-D-thiogalactopyranoside (IPTG).
   8882..8903    +  protein_bind   CAP binding site: CAP binding activates transcription in the presence of cAMP. E. coli catabolite activator protein
   8918..8948    +  promoter       lac promoter: promoter for the E. coli lac operon
   8956..8972    +  protein_bind   lac operator: The lac repressor binds to the lac operator to inhibit transcription in E. coli. This inhibition can be relieved by adding lactose or isopropyl-β-D-thiogalactopyranoside (IPTG). lac repressor encoded by lacI
   9017..9035    +  promoter       T3 promoter: promoter for bacteriophage T3 RNA polymerase
>Addgene plasmid #142012 | TFORF2292 | addgene full sequence | sequence record 391436 | Addgene NGS Result
TTAATGTAGTCTTATGCAATACTCTTGTAGTCTTGCAACATGGTAACGATGAGTTAGCAACATGCCTTAC
AAGGAGAGAAAAAGCACCGTGCATGCCGATTGGTGGAAGTAAGGTGGTACGATCGTGCCTTATTAGGAAG
GCAACAGACGGGTCTGACATGGATTGGACGAACCACTGAATTGCCGCATTGCAGAGATATTGTATTTAAG
TGCCTAGCTCGATACATAAACGGGTCTCTCTGGTTAGACCAGATCTGAGCCTGGGAGCTCTCTGGCTAAC
TAGGGAACCCACTGCTTAAGCCTCAATAAAGCTTGCCTTGAGTGCTTCAAGTAGTGTGTGCCCGTCTGTT
GTGTGACTCTGGTAACTAGAGATCCCTCAGACCCTTTTAGTCAGTGTGGAAAATCTCTAGCAGTGGCGCC
CGAACAGGGACTTGAAAGCGAAAGGGAAACCAGAGGAGCTCTCTCGACGCAGGACTCGGCTTGCTGAAGC
GCGCACGGCAAGAGGCGAGGGGCGGCGACTGGTGAGTACGCCAAAAATTTTGACTAGCGGAGGCTAGAAG
GAGAGAGATGGGTGCGAGAGCGTCAGTATTAAGCGGGGGAGAATTAGATCGCGATGGGAAAAAATTCGGT
TAAGGCCAGGGGGAAAGAAAAAATATAAATTAAAACATATAGTATGGGCAAGCAGGGAGCTAGAACGATT
CGCAGTTAATCCTGGCCTGTTAGAAACATCAGAAGGCTGTAGACAAATACTGGGACAGCTACAACCATCC
CTTCAGACAGGATCAGAAGAACTTAGATCATTATATAATACAGTAGCAACCCTCTATTGTGTGCATCAAA
GGATAGAGATAAAAGACACCAAGGAAGCTTTAGACAAGATAGAGGAAGAGCAAAACAAAAGTAAGACCAC
CGCACAGCAAGCGGCCGCTGATCTTCAGACCTGGAGGAGGAGATATGAGGGACAATTGGAGAAGTGAATT
ATATAAATATAAAGTAGTAAAAATTGAACCATTAGGAGTAGCACCCACCAAGGCAAAGAGAAGAGTGGTG
CAGAGAGAAAAAAGAGCAGTGGGAATAGGAGCTTTGTTCCTTGGGTTCTTGGGAGCAGCAGGAAGCACTA
TGGGCGCAGCGTCAATGACGCTGACGGTACAGGCCAGACAATTATTGTCTGGTATAGTGCAGCAGCAGAA
CAATTTGCTGAGGGCTATTGAGGCGCAACAGCATCTGTTGCAACTCACAGTCTGGGGCATCAAGCAGCTC
CAGGCAAGAATCCTGGCTGTGGAAAGATACCTAAAGGATCAACAGCTCCTGGGGATTTGGGGTTGCTCTG
GAAAACTCATTTGCACCACTGCTGTGCCTTGGAATGCTAGTTGGAGTAATAAATCTCTGGAACAGATTTG
GAATCACACGACCTGGATGGAGTGGGACAGAGAAATTAACAATTACACAAGCTTAATACACTCCTTAATT
GAAGAATCGCAAAACCAGCAAGAAAAGAATGAACAAGAATTATTGGAATTAGATAAATGGGCAAGTTTGT
GGAATTGGTTTAACATAACAAATTGGCTGTGGTATATAAAATTATTCATAATGATAGTAGGAGGCTTGGT
AGGTTTAAGAATAGTTTTTGCTGTACTTTCTATAGTGAATAGAGTTAGGCAGGGATATTCACCATTATCG
TTTCAGACCCACCTCCCAACCCCGAGGGGACCCATGCATTGCATCTCAATTAGTCAGCAACCAGGTGTGG
AAAGTCCCCAGGCTCCCCAGCAGGCAGAAGTATGCAAAGCATGCGTCTCAATTAGTCAGCAACCATAGTC
CCGCCCCTAACTCCGCCCATCCCGCCCCTAACTCCGCCCAGTTCCGCCCATTCTCCGCCCCATGGCTGAC
TAATTTTTTTTATTTATGCAGAGGCCGAGGCCGCCTCGGCCTCTGAGCTATTCCAGAAGTAGTGAGGAGG
CTTTTTTGGAGGCCTAGGCTTTTGCAAAAAGCTTTCTAGAGGTACCACCGGAGCTTACCATGACCGAGTA
CAAGCCCACGGTGCGCCTCGCCACCCGCGACGACGTCCCCAGGGCCGTACGCACCCTCGCCGCCGCGTTC
GCCGACTACCCCGCCACGCGCCACACCGTCGATCCGGACCGCCACATCGAGCGGGTCACCGAGCTGCAAG
AACTCTTCCTCACGCGCGTCGGGCTCGACATCGGCAAGGTGTGGGTCGCGGACGACGGCGCCGCCGTGGC
GGTCTGGACCACGCCGGAGAGCGTCGAAGCGGGGGCGGTGTTCGCCGAGATCGGCCCGCGCATGGCCGAG
TTGAGCGGTTCCCGGCTGGCCGCGCAGCAACAGATGGAAGGCCTCCTGGCGCCGCACCGGCCCAAGGAGC
CCGCGTGGTTCCTGGCCACCGTCGGCGTCTCGCCCGACCACCAGGGCAAGGGTCTGGGCAGCGCCGTCGT
GCTCCCCGGAGTGGAGGCGGCCGAGCGCGCCGGGGTGCCCGCCTTCCTGGAGACCTCCGCGCCCCGCAAC
CTCCCCTTCTACGAGCGGCTCGGCTTCACCGTCACCGCCGACGTCGAGGTGCCCGAAGGACCGCGCACCT
GGTGCATGACCCGCAAGCCCGGTGCCAGTTAACGAATTCTAGATCTTGAGACAAATGGCAGTATTCATCC
ACAATTTTAAAAGAAAAGGGGGGATTGGGGGGTACAGTGCAGGGGAAAGAATAGTAGACATAATAGCAAC
AGACATACAAACTAAAGAATTACAAAAACAAATTACAAAAATTCAAAATTTTCGGGTTTATTACAGGGAC
AGCAGAGATCCACTTTGGCGCCGGCTCGAGGCCTGCAGGTGCAAAGATGGATAAAGTTTTAAACAGAGAG
GAATCTTTGCAGCTAATGGACCTTCTAGGTCTTGAAAGGAGTGGGAATTGGCTCCGGTGCCCGTCAGTGG
GCAGAGCGCACATCGCCCACAGTCCCCGAGAAGTTGGGGGGAGGGGTCGGCAATTGAACCGGTGCCTAGA
GAAGGTGGCGCGGGGTAAACTGGGAAAGTGATGTCGTGTACTGGCTCCGCCTTTTTCCCGAGGGTGGGGG
AGAACCGTATATAAGTGCAGTAGTCGCCGTGAACGTTCTTTTTCGCAACGGGTTTGCCGCCAGAACACAG
GTAAGTGCCGTGTGTGGTTCCCGCGGGCCTGGCCTCTTTACGGGTTATGGCCCTTGCGTGCCTTGAATTA
CTTCCACCTGGCTGCAGTACGTGATTCTTGATCCCGAGCTTCGGGTTGGAAGTGGGTGGGAGAGTTCGAG
GCCTTGCGCTTAAGGAGCCCCTTCGCCTCGTGCTTGAGTTGAGGCCTGGCCTGGGCGCTGGGGCCGCCGC
GTGCGAATCTGGTGGCACCTTCGCGCCTGTCTCGCTGCTTTCGATAAGTCTCTAGCCATTTAAAATTTTT
GATGACCTGCTGCGACGCTTTTTTTCTGGCAAGATAGTCTTGTAAATGCGGGCCAAGATCTGCACACTGG
TATTTCGGTTTTTGGGGCCGCGGGCGGCGACGGGGCCCGTGCGTCCCAGCGCACATGTTCGGCGAGGCGG
GGCCTGCGAGCGCGGCCACCGAGAATCGGACGGGGGTAGTCTCAAGCTGGCCGGCCTGCTCTGGTGCCTG
GCCTCGCGCCGCCGTGTATCGCCCCGCCCTGGGCGGCAAGGCTGGCCCGGTCGGCACCAGTTGCGTGAGC
GGAAAGATGGCCGCTTCCCGGCCCTGCTGCAGGGAGCTCAAAATGGAGGACGCGGCGCTCGGGAGAGCGG
GCGGGTGAGTCACCCACACAAAGGAAAAGGGCCTTTCCGTCCTCAGCCGTCGCTTCATGTGACTCCACGG
AGTACCGGGCGCCGTCCAGGCACCTCGATTAGTTCTCGAGCTTTTGGAGTACGTCGTCTTTAGGTTGGGG
GGAGGGGTTTTATGCGATGGAGTTTCCCCACACTGAGTGGGTGGAGACTGAAGTTAGGCCAGCTTGGCAC
TTGATGTAATTCTCCTTGGAATTTGCCCTTTTTGAGTTTGGATCTTGGTTCATTCTCAAGCCTCAGACAG
TGGTTCAAAGTTTTTTTCTTCCATTTCAGGTGTCGTGAGGCTAGCACCGCCACCATGGTCACCCGGGATC
GAGCTGAGAATAGGGACGGCCCCAAGATGCTCAAGCCGCTTGTGGAGAAGCGGCGCCGGGACCGCATCAA
CCGCAGCCTGGAAGAGCTGAGGCTGCTGCTGCTGGAGCGGACCCGGGACCAGAACCTCCGGAACCCGAAG
CTGGAGAAAGCGGAGATATTGGAGTTCGCCGTGGGCTACTTGAGGGAGCGAAGCCGGGTGGAGCCCCCGG
CCGCCGCGGCTCCAGGGGTTCCCCGGTCCCCAGTCCAGGACGCCGAGGCGCTCGCCAGCTGCTACTTGTC
CGGTTTCCGCGAGTGCCTGCTTCGCTTGGCGGCCTTCGCGCACGACGCCAGCCCGGCCGCCCGCGCCCAG
CTCTTCTCCGCGCTGCACGGCTATCTGCGCCCCAAACCGCCCCGGCCCAAGCCGGTAGATCCGAGGCCTC
CAGCGCCGCGCCCATCCCTGGACCCCGCCGCACCGGCCCTTGGCCCTGCGCTGCACCAGCGCCCCCCAGT
GCACCAGGGCCACCCTAGCCCGCGCTGCGCATGGTCCCCATCCCTCTGCTCCCCGCGCGCCGGGGATTCT
GGCGCGCCGGCGCCCCTCACCGGACTGCTGCCGCCGCCACCGCCGCCTCACAGACAAGACGGGGCGCCCA
AGGCCCCGCTGCCCCCGCCGCCCGCTTTCTGGAGACCTTGGCCCTAGTAATGAACTAGTCCGTAACTTGA
AAGTATTTCGATTTCTTGGCTTTATATATCTTGTGGAAAGGACGAATGATGACGCTAAACGGTAGTATGA
CGCGTTAAGTCGACAATCAACCTCTGGATTACAAAATTTGTGAAAGATTGACTGGTATTCTTAACTATGT
TGCTCCTTTTACGCTATGTGGATACGCTGCTTTAATGCCTTTGTATCATGCTATTGCTTCCCGTATGGCT
TTCATTTTCTCCTCCTTGTATAAATCCTGGTTGCTGTCTCTTTATGAGGAGTTGTGGCCCGTTGTCAGGC
AACGTGGCGTGGTGTGCACTGTGTTTGCTGACGCAACCCCCACTGGTTGGGGCATTGCCACCACCTGTCA
GCTCCTTTCCGGGACTTTCGCTTTCCCCCTCCCTATTGCCACGGCGGAACTCATCGCCGCCTGCCTTGCC
CGCTGCTGGACAGGGGCTCGGCTGTTGGGCACTGACAATTCCGTGGTGTTGTCGGGGAAATCATCGTCCT
TTCCTTGGCTGCTCGCCTGTGTTGCCACCTGGATTCTGCGCGGGACGTCCTTCTGCTACGTCCCTTCGGC
CCTCAATCCAGCGGACCTTCCTTCCCGCGGCCTGCTGCCGGCTCTGCGGCCTCTTCCGCGTCTTCGCCTT
CGCCCTCAGACGAGTCGGATCTCCCTTTGGGCCGCCTCCCCGCGTCGACTTTAAGACCAATGACTTACAA
GGCAGCTGTAGATCTTAGCCACTTTTTAAAAGAAAAGGGGGGACTGGAAGGGCTAATTCACTCCCAACGA
AGACAAGATCTGCTTTTTGCTTGTACTGGGTCTCTCTGGTTAGACCAGATCTGAGCCTGGGAGCTCTCTG
GCTAACTAGGGAACCCACTGCTTAAGCCTCAATAAAGCTTGCCTTGAGTGCTTCAAGTAGTGTGTGCCCG
TCTGTTGTGTGACTCTGGTAACTAGAGATCCCTCAGACCCTTTTAGTCAGTGTGGAAAATCTCTAGCAGT
ACGTATAGTAGTTCATGTCATCTTATTATTCAGTATTTATAACTTGCAAAGAAATGAATATCAGAGAGTG
AGAGGAACTTGTTTATTGCAGCTTATAATGGTTACAAATAAAGCAATAGCATCACAAATTTCACAAATAA
AGCATTTTTTTCACTGCATTCTAGTTGTGGTTTGTCCAAACTCATCAATGTATCTTATCATGTCTGGCTC
TAGCTATCCCGCCCCTAACTCCGCCCATCCCGCCCCTAACTCCGCCCAGTTCCGCCCATTCTCCGCCCCA
TGGCTGACTAATTTTTTTTATTTATGCAGAGGCCGAGGCCGCCTCGGCCTCTGAGCTATTCCAGAAGTAG
TGAGGAGGCTTTTTTGGAGGCCTAGGGACGTACCCAATTCGCCCTATAGTGAGTCGTATTACGCGCGCTC
ACTGGCCGTCGTTTTACAACGTCGTGACTGGGAAAACCCTGGCGTTACCCAACTTAATCGCCTTGCAGCA
CATCCCCCTTTCGCCAGCTGGCGTAATAGCGAAGAGGCCCGCACCGATCGCCCTTCCCAACAGTTGCGCA
GCCTGAATGGCGAATGGG
[124 nt withheld, positions 6389-6512]
C
[91 nt withheld, positions 6514-6604]
A
[49 nt withheld, positions 6606-6654]
CCTTTGACGTTGGAGTCCACGTTCTTT
[37 nt withheld, positions 6682-6718]
ACCCTATCTCGGTCTATTCTTTTGATTTATAAGGGATTTTGCCGATTTCGGCCTATTGGTTAAAAAATGA
GCTGATTTAACAAAAATTTAACGCGAATTTTAACAAAATATTAACGCTTACAATTTAGGTGGCACTTTTC
GGGGAAATGTGCGCGGAACCCCTATTTGTTTATTTTTCTAAATACATTCAAATATGTATCCGCTCATGAG
ACAATAACCCTGATAAATGCTTCAATAATATTGAAAAAGGAAGAGTATGAGTATTCAACATTTCCGTGTC
GCCCTTATTCCCTTTTTTGCGGCATTTTGCCTTCCTGTTTTTGCTCACCCAGAAACGCTGGTGAAAGTAA
AAGATGCTGAAGATCAGTTGGGTGCACGAGTGGGTTACATCGAACTGGATCTCAACAGCGGTAAGATCCT
TGAGAGTTTTCGCCCCGAAGAACGTTTTCCAATGATGAGCACTTTTAAAGTTCTGCTATGTGGCGCGGTA
TTATCCCGTATTGACGCCGGGCAAGAGCAACTCGGTCGCCGCATACACTATTCTCAGAATGACTTGGTTG
AGTACTCACCAGTCACAGAAAAGCATCTTACGGATGGCATGACAGTAAGAGAATTATGCAGTGCTGCCAT
AACCATGAGTGATAACACTGCGGCCAACTTACTTCTGACAACGATCGGAGGACCGAAGGAGCTAACCGCT
TTTTTGCACAACATGGGGGATCATGTAACTCGCCTTGATCGTTGGGAACCGGAGCTGAATGAAGCCATAC
CAAACGACGAGCGTGACACCACGATGCCTGTAGCAATGGCAACAACGTTGCGCAAACTATTAACTGGCGA
ACTACTTACTCTAGCTTCCCGGCAACAATTAATAGACTGGATGGAGGCGGATAAAGTTGCAGGACCACTT
CTGCGCTCGGCCCTTCCGGCTGGCTGGTTTATTGCTGATAAATCTGGAGCCGGTGAGCGTGGGTCTCGCG
GTATCATTGCAGCACTGGGGCCAGATGGTAAGCCCTCCCGTATCGTAGTTATCTACACGACGGGGAGTCA
GGCAACTATGGATGAACGAAATAGACAGATCGCTGAGATAGGTGCCTCACTGATTAAGCATTGGTAACTG
TCAGACCAAGTTTACTCATATATACTTTAGATTGATTTAAAACTTCATTTTTAATTTAAAAGGATCTAGG
TGAAGATCCTTTTTGATAATCTCATGACCAAAATCCCTTAACGTGAGTTTTCGTTCCACTGAGCGTCAGA
CCCCGTAGAAAAGATCAAAGGATCTTCTTGAGATCCTTTTTTTCTGCGCGTAATCTGCTGCTTGCAAACA
AAAAAACCACCGCTACCAGCGGTGGTTTGTTTGCCGGATCAAGAGCTACCAACTCTTTTTCCGAAGGTAA
CTGGCTTCAGCAGAGCGCAGATACCAAATACTGTTCTTCTAGTGTAGCCGTAGTTAGGCCACCACTTCAA
GAACTCTGTAGCACCGCCTACATACCTCGCTCTGCTAATCCTGTTACCAGTGGCTGCTGCCAGTGGCGAT
AAGTCGTGTCTTACCGGGTTGGACTCAAGACGATAGTTACCGGATAAGGCGCAGCGGTCGGGCTGAACGG
GGGGTTCGTGCACACAGCCCAGCTTGGAGCGAACGACCTACACCGAACTGAGATACCTACAGCGTGAGCT
ATGAGAAAGCGCCACGCTTCCCGAAGGGAGAAAGGCGGACAGGTATCCGGTAAGCGGCAGGGTCGGAACA
GGAGAGCGCACGAGGGAGCTTCCAGGGGGAAACGCCTGGTATCTTTATAGTCCTGTCGGGTTTCGCCACC
TCTGACTTGAGCGTCGATTTTTGTGATGCTCGTCAGGGGGGCGGAGCCTATGGAAAAACGCCAGCAACGC
GGCCTTTTTACGGTTCCTGGCCTTTTGCTGGCCTTTTGCTCACATGTTCTTTCCTGCGTTATCCCCTGAT
TCTGTGGATAACCGTATTACCGCCTTTGAGTGAGCTGATACCGCTCGCCGCAGCCGAACGACCGAGCGCA
GCGAGTCAGTGAGCGAGGAAGCGGAAGAGCGCCCAATACGCAAACCGCCTCTCCCCGCGCGTTGGCCGAT
TCATTAATGCAGCTGGCACGACAGGTTTCCCGACTGGAAAGCGGGCAGTGAGCGCAACGCAATTAATGTG
AGTTAGCTCACTCATTAGGCACCCCAGGCTTTACACTTTATGCTTCCGGCTCGTATGTTGTGTGGAATTG
TGAGCGGATAACAATTTCACACAGGAAACAGCTATGACCATGATTACGCCAAGCGCGCAATTAACCCTCA
CTAAAGGGAACAAAAGCTGGAGCTGCAAGC
