>Addgene plasmid #142012 | TFORF2292 | depositor partial sequence | sequence record 278173 | Insert
ACCGCCACCATGGTCACCCGGGATCGAGCTGAGAATAGGGACGGCCCCAAGATGCTCAAGCCGCTTGTGG
AGAAGCGGCGCCGGGACCGCATCAACCGCAGCCTGGAAGAGCTGAGGCTGCTGCTGCTGGAGCGGACCCG
GGACCAGAACCTCCGGAACCCGAAGCTGGAGAAAGCGGAGATATTGGAGTTCGCCGTGGGCTACTTGAGG
GAGCGAAGCCGGGTGGAGCCCCCGGCCGCCGCGGCTCCAGGGGTTCCCCGGTCCCCAGTCCAGGACGCCG
AGGCGCTCGCCAGCTGCTACTTGTCCGGTTTCCGCGAGTGCCTGCTTCGCTTGGCGGCCTTCGCGCACGA
CGCCAGCCCGGCCGCCCGCGCCCAGCTCTTCTCCGCGCTGCACGGCTATCTGCGCCCCAAACCGCCCCGG
CCCAAGCCGGTAGATCCGAGGCCTCCAGCGCCGCGCCCATCCCTGGACCCCGCCGCACCGGCCCTTGGCC
CTGCGCTGCACCAGCGCCCCCCAGTGCACCAGGGCCACCCTAGCCCGCGCTGCGCATGGTCCCCATCCCT
CTGCTCCCCGCGCGCCGGGGATTCTGGCGCGCCGGCGCCCCTCACCGGACTGCTGCCGCCGCCACCGCCG
CCTCACAGACAAGACGGGGCGCCCAAGGCCCCGCTGCCCCCGCCGCCCGCTTTCTGGAGACCTTGGCCCT
AGTAATGAACTAGTCCGTAACTTGAAAGTATTTCGATTTCTTGGCTTTATATATCTTGTGGAAAGGACGA
ATGATGACGCTAAACGGTAGTATG
