>Addgene plasmid #142012 | TFORF2292 | depositor partial sequence | sequence record 278174 | Barcode
ATGATGACGCTAAACGGTAGTATG
